Addgene plasmid #186123: pIG-648 CTLA4int1-CTLA4-GFP-SV40
Purpose: CTLA4 gene knockin
Depositing lab: Alexander Marson. Publication: High-yield genome engineering in primary cells using a hybrid ssDNA repair template and small-molecule cocktails. Shy BR, Vykunta VS, Ha A, Talbot A, Roth TL, Nguyen DN, Pfeifer WG, Chen YY, Blaeschke F, Shifrut E, Vedova S, Mamedov MR, Chung JJ, Li H, Yu R, Wu D, Wolf J, Martin TG, Castro CE, Ye L, Esensten JH, Eyquem J, Marson A. Nat Biotechnol. 2022 Aug 25:10.1038/s41587-022-01418-8. doi: 10.1038/s41587-022-01418-8. PubMed 36008610.
Backbone
  Vector backbone: PUC19
  Vector type: CRISPR
Growth in bacteria
  Bacterial resistance: Ampicillin, 100 μg/mL
  Growth temperature: 37°C
  Growth strain: DH5alpha
  Copy number: High Copy
Gene/Insert
  Gene/Insert name: CTLA4
  Species: H. sapiens (human)
  Mutation: WT with GFP sequence
  Entrez Gene: CTLA4 (a.k.a. ALPS5, CD, CD152, CELIAC3, CTLA-4, GRD4, GSE, IDDM12)
  Cloning method: Gibson Cloning
Terms and licenses: Academic/Nonprofit Terms; Industry Terms: Not Available to Industry
Depositor comments: Please visit https://www.biorxiv.org/content/10.1101/2021.09.02.458799v1 for bioRxiv preprint.
How to cite: pIG-648 CTLA4int1-CTLA4-GFP-SV40 was a gift from Alexander Marson (Addgene plasmid # 186123 ; http://n2t.net/addgene:186123 ; RRID:Addgene_186123)
