[The description below was written by a language model from this plasmid's Addgene catalogue record and pLannotate feature annotations shown in this document.]
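Description:
pIG-648 CTLA4int1-CTLA4-GFP-SV40 is a 6.2 kb pUC19-based plasmid catalogued as a CRISPR vector and intended for knock-in at the human CTLA4 gene. It carries no Cas9 or guide RNA expression features in the annotation, so it appears to serve as a homology-directed repair donor template rather than as a nuclease vector. It replicates in E. coli from the high-copy ColE1/pUC origin and is selected with ampicillin through the bla (AmpR) gene and its promoter. The remaining backbone annotations are pUC19 remnants: a disrupted lacZα, an MCS fragment, the lac promoter/operator and CAP site, and short rop, bom and lacI fragments.

The insert was assembled by Gibson cloning into the lacZα/MCS region. It contains a human CTLA4 coding fragment, described as wild type, followed closely by superfolder GFP and then an SV40 polyadenylation signal. The arrangement suggests a CTLA4-GFP fusion, although the record does not explicitly describe the junction. No eukaryotic promoter is annotated, which fits a design where expression relies on the endogenous CTLA4 promoter after integration. The name indicates targeting to CTLA4 intron 1. The unannotated sequence upstream of the cassette, and the downstream region containing a second CTLA4 coding fragment (probably a genomic exon), are plausibly the homology arms, but the feature table does not label them as such.

CTLA4 is an inhibitory receptor that negatively regulates T-cell responses. The associated work concerns high-yield genome engineering of primary cells, so the likely use is replacing or tagging endogenous CTLA4 with a fluorescently trackable copy. The record states only "CTLA4 gene knockin" as the purpose.
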