Features (pLannotate 1.2.2; 15 found; start..end, strand, type, name):
      9..44      +  CDS            rop (fragment): Rop protein, which maintains plasmids at low copy number; rop
    146..245     +  misc_feature   bom (fragment): basis of mobility region from pBR322
    251..408     -  CDS            lacZα (fragment): LacZα fragment of β-galactosidase; lacZ fragment
   1470..2030    +  CDS            CTLA4 (fragment): CTLA4_HUMAN - Also known as CD152. Experimental evidence at protein level: Swiss-Prot protein existence level 1. Inhibitory receptor acting as a major negative regulator of T-cell responses. The affinity of CTLA4 for its natural B7 family ligands, CD80 and CD86, is considerably stronger than the affinity of their cognate stimulatory coreceptor CD28. From Homo sapiens (Human).
   2052..2738    +  CDS            Superfolder GFP: Superfolder GFP is a basic (constitutively fluorescent) green fluorescent protein published in 2005, derived from Aequorea victoria. It is reported to be a very rapidly-maturing weak dimer.
   2754..2875    +  polyA_signal   SV40 poly(A) signal: SV40 polyadenylation signal
   3174..3518    +  CDS            CTLA4 (fragment): CTLA4_HUMAN - Also known as CD152. Experimental evidence at protein level: Swiss-Prot protein existence level 1. Inhibitory receptor acting as a major negative regulator of T-cell responses. The affinity of CTLA4 for its natural B7 family ligands, CD80 and CD86, is considerably stronger than the affinity of their cognate stimulatory coreceptor CD28. From Homo sapiens (Human).
   3918..3947    +  misc_feature   MCS (fragment): pUC18/19 multiple cloning site
   3984..4000    -  protein_bind   lac operator: The lac repressor binds to the lac operator to inhibit transcription in E. coli. This inhibition can be relieved by adding lactose or isopropyl-β-D-thiogalactopyranoside (IPTG). lac repressor encoded by lacI
   4008..4038    -  promoter       lac promoter: promoter for the E. coli lac operon
   4053..4074    -  protein_bind   CAP binding site: CAP binding activates transcription in the presence of cAMP. E. coli catabolite activator protein
   4087..4179    -  CDS            lacI (fragment): lac repressor; lacI; The lac repressor binds to the lac operator to inhibit transcription in E. coli. This inhibition can be relieved by adding lactose or isopropyl-β-D-thiogalactopyranoside (IPTG).
   4362..4950    -  rep_origin     ori: high-copy-number ColE1/pMB1/pBR322/pUC origin of replication
   5121..5981    -  CDS            AmpR: β-lactamase; bla; confers resistance to ampicillin, carbenicillin, and related antibiotics
   5982..6086    -  promoter       AmpR promoter: bla
>Addgene plasmid #186123 | pIG-648 CTLA4int1-CTLA4-GFP-SV40 | addgene full sequence | sequence record 367836 | Addgene NGS Result
CCTTTCGTCTCGCGCGTTTCGGTGATGACGGTGAAAACCTCTGACACATGCAGCTCCCGGAGACGGTCAC
AGCTTGTCTGTAAGCGGATGCCGGGAGCAGACAAGCCCGTCAGGGCGCGTCAGCGGGTGTTGGCGGGTGT
CGGGGCTGGCTTAACTATGCGGCATCAGAGCAGATTGTACTGAGAGTGCACCATATGCGGTGTGAAATAC
CGCACAGATGCGTAAGGAGAAAATACCGCATCAGGCGCCATTCGCCATTCAGGCTGCGCAACTGTTGGGA
AGGGCGATCGGTGCGGGCCTCTTCGCTATTACGCCAGCTGGCGAAAGGGGGATGTGCTGCAAGGCGATTA
AGTTGGGTAACGCCAGGGTTTTCCCAGTCACGACGTTGTAAAACGACGGCCAGTGAATTCCACAGTGCTA
AGGATGCTCAGAGGGCATCTCTGATAGGCAGAGGTGAGGGTTAGGGAAGGAAGCTGTAGTCTAGCTAGCT
AGAGCTGCTGGAATAGACATGACAATGGCTGCTGCCAAACTGTTTTCTCTTCTGAGGACAGATGTCCCGT
GCAAGTGGCTTGGTGGAAGGGACTAGTGTCTCTAATATAGGGTGATTTATAAGCAGGAAAGTGTGTCCTA
GAAATTCAGACCAGAGTGATAGATTGGAATTGGATCATGGGGGACTCATTGAATGTTATTTATTGTATTT
GTTTTTGCGATCAGTGTTAGTAAAGTGTCAAAGGGATTGAGCAGATGAGTGACATCATGCAACACAAGTT
TTGAGTTTCACTTGTCAGACTGACTGGAGAGGGGCCTGGTTAGTTACAGGAAGGTAATTTGGCATGCAGC
CACTATTTTTGAGTTGATGCAAGCCTCTCTGTATGGAGAGCTGGTCTCCTTTATCCTGTGGGAAAAGAGA
ACAAAGGAGCATGGGAGTGTTCAAGGGAAGGAGAAATAAAGGGCAGAGAGGCAGCGGTGGTGTCAGGGGA
AGCCCACAGGAGTTAACAGCAGGGTTGCCTCAACCTAGAGAGGAAGCGACCTGGTGCCCTCGGCTCTGTG
GCTTCCTTCATCTAACAACATCTTCCACTCTACAACAATGCCAGGGAAGGCGGAGGCTGGTACAGTGCAT
CAAGACACAGCTACTCCTGGGTGACAGAGGTTCAGGGCCAGCTCACTAAGTAGGCAGAAGTTTTTGACAT
ATACTTTGAGAGATAAAGCAAGATTCTGTACCTCAACCTTCAGAATTTCCCCTACCACTCATTATAGTTC
CGGAGCTATATAGCTCCTATCATTCTATCATAACCTTAGAATACCAGAGAACATATCATCTCATCTAATT
ATCTCTTACTATATGTGAAAAAAATGAAGGACATGGGGGAAGTGTGACTTGCCCCAAATCACATATTTCA
TGGTAGAGGGCTGGGCTTGGCCATGAAGGAGCATGAGTTCACTGAGTTCCCTTTGGCTTTTCCATGCTAG
CAATGCACGTGGCCCAGCCTGCTGTGGTACTGGCCAGCAGCCGAGGCATCGCCAGCTTTGTGTGTGAGTA
TGCATCTCCAGGCAAAGCCACTGAGGTCCGGGTGACAGTGCTTCGGCAGGCTGACAGCCAGGTGACTGAA
GTCTGTGCGGCAACCTACATGATGGGGAATGAGTTGACCTTCCTAGATGATTCCATCTGCACGGGCACCT
CCAGTGGAAATCAAGTGAACCTCACTATCCAAGGACTGAGGGCCATGGACACGGGACTCTACATCTGCAA
GGTGGAGCTCATGTACCCACCGCCATACTACCTGGGCATAGGCAACGGAACCCAGATTTATGTAATTGAT
CCAGAACCGTGCCCAGATTCTGACTTCCTCCTCTGGATCCTTGCAGCAGTTAGTTCGGGGTTGTTTTTTT
ATAGCTTTCTCCTCACAGCTGTTTCTTTGAGCAAAATGCTAAAGAAAAGAAGCCCTCTTACAACAGGGGT
CTATGTGAAAATGCCCCCAACAGAGCCAGAATGTGAAAAGCAATTTCAGCCTTATTTTATTCCCATCAAT
GGATCTGGAGGAACTAGCGGCAGCAAGGGCGAGGAGCTGTTCACCGGGGTGGTGCCCATCCTGGTCGAGC
TGGACGGCGACGTAAACGGCCACAAGTTCAGCGTGCGCGGCGAGGGCGAGGGCGATGCCACCAACGGCAA
GCTGACCCTGAAGTTCATCTGCACCACCGGCAAGCTGCCCGTGCCCTGGCCCACCCTCGTGACCACCCTG
ACCTACGGCGTGCAGTGCTTCAGCCGCTACCCCGACCACATGAAGCGCCACGACTTCTTCAAGTCCGCCA
TGCCCGAAGGCTACGTCCAGGAGCGCACCATCAGCTTCAAGGACGACGGCACCTACAAGACCCGCGCCGA
GGTGAAGTTCGAGGGCGACACCCTGGTGAACCGCATCGAGCTGAAGGGCATCGACTTCAAGGAGGACGGC
AACATCCTGGGGCACAAGCTGGAGTACAACTTCAACAGCCACAACGTCTATATCACCGCCGACAAGCAGA
AGAACGGCATCAAGGCCAACTTCAAGATCCGCCACAACGTGGAGGACGGCAGCGTGCAGCTCGCCGACCA
CTACCAGCAGAACACCCCCATCGGCGACGGCCCCGTGCTGCTGCCCGACAACCACTACCTGAGCACCCAG
TCCGTGCTGAGCAAAGACCCCAACGAGAAGCGCGATCACATGGTCCTGCTGGAGTTCGTGACCGCCGCCG
GGATCACTTGACACCGGGTCTTCAACTTGTTTATTGCAGCTTATAATGGTTACAAATAAAGCAATAGCAT
CACAAATTTCACAAATAAAGCATTTTTTTCACTGCATTCTAGTTGTGGTTTGTCCAAACTCATCAATGTA
TCTTATCATGTCTGGAAGACCTGTTTACCTCTTCTGTTTGTCATATCAGTGTTCTTCCTGCCACAACCAT
CTTGAAGAATCTATTTCTCAGTAAGAAAATATCTTTATGGAGAGTAGCTGGAAAACAGTTGAGAGATGGA
GGGGAGGCTGGGGGTGTGGAGAGGGGAAGGGGTAAGTGATAGATTCGTTGAAGGGGGGAGAAAAGGCCGT
GGGGATGAAGCTAGAAGGCAGAAGGGCTTGCCTGGGCTTGGCCATGAAGGAGCATGAGTTCACTGAGTTC
CCTTTGGCTTTTCCATGCTACCAATGCACGTGGCCCAGCCTGCTGTGGTACTGGCCAGCAGCCGAGGCAT
CGCCAGCTTTGTGTGTGAGTATGCATCTCCAGGCAAAGCCACTGAGGTCCGGGTGACAGTGCTTCGGCAG
GCTGACAGCCAGGTGACTGAAGTCTGTGCGGCAACCTACATGATGGGGAATGAGTTGACCTTCCTAGATG
ATTCCATCTGCACGGGCACCTCCAGTGGAAATCAAGTGAACCTCACTATCCAAGGACTGAGGGCCATGGA
CACGGGACTCTACATCTGCAAGGTGGAGCTCATGTACCCACCGCCATACTACCTGGGCATAGGCAACGGA
ACCCAGATTTATGTAATTGGTGAGCAAAGCCATTTCACTGAGTTGACACCTGTTGCATTGCAGTCATCTA
TGCACAAAAACAGTTTTGTTCCTTAATTTCAGGAGGTTTACTTTTAGGACTGTGGACATTCTCTTTAAGA
GTTCTGTACCACATGGTAGCCTTGCTTATTGTGGGTGGCAACCTTAATAGCATTCTGACTGTAAAATAAA
ATGATTTGGGGAAGTTGGGGCTCTCGCTCTGGAGTGCTAACCATCATGACGTTTGATCTGTACTTTTGAT
ATGATATGATGCTCCTGGGGAAGTAGTCCCAAATAGCCAAACCTATTGGTGGGCTACCCATGCAATTTAG
GGGTGGACCTCAAGGCCTGGAAGCTCTAATGTCCTTTTTTCACCAATGTTGGGGAGTAGAGCCCTAGTCT
AGAGTCGACCTGCAGGCATGCAAGCTTGGCGTAATCATGGTCATAGCTGTTTCCTGTGTGAAATTGTTAT
CCGCTCACAATTCCACACAACATACGAGCCGGAAGCATAAAGTGTAAAGCCTGGGGTGCCTAATGAGTGA
GCTAACTCACATTAATTGCGTTGCGCTCACTGCCCGCTTTCCAGTCGGGAAACCTGTCGTGCCAGCTGCA
TTAATGAATCGGCCAACGCGCGGGGAGAGGCGGTTTGCGTATTGGGCGCTCTTCCGCTTCCTCGCTCACT
GACTCGCTGCGCTCGGTCGTTCGGCTGCGGCGAGCGGTATCAGCTCACTCAAAGGCGGTAATACGGTTAT
CCACAGAATCAGGGGATAACGCAGGAAAGAACATGTGAGCAAAAGGCCAGCAAAAGGCCAGGAACCGTAA
AAAGGCCGCGTTGCTGGCGTTTTTCCATAGGCTCCGCCCCCCTGACGAGCATCACAAAAATCGACGCTCA
AGTCAGAGGTGGCGAAACCCGACAGGACTATAAAGATACCAGGCGTTTCCCCCTGGAAGCTCCCTCGTGC
GCTCTCCTGTTCCGACCCTGCCGCTTACCGGATACCTGTCCGCCTTTCTCCCTTCGGGAAGCGTGGCGCT
TTCTCATAGCTCACGCTGTAGGTATCTCAGTTCGGTGTAGGTCGTTCGCTCCAAGCTGGGCTGTGTGCAC
GAACCCCCCGTTCAGCCCGACCGCTGCGCCTTATCCGGTAACTATCGTCTTGAGTCCAACCCGGTAAGAC
ACGACTTATCGCCACTGGCAGCAGCCACTGGTAACAGGATTAGCAGAGCGAGGTATGTAGGCGGTGCTAC
AGAGTTCTTGAAGTGGTGGCCTAACTACGGCTACACTAGAAGAACAGTATTTGGTATCTGCGCTCTGCTG
AAGCCAGTTACCTTCGGAAAAAGAGTTGGTAGCTCTTGATCCGGCAAACAAACCACCGCTGGTAGCGGTG
GTTTTTTTGTTTGCAAGCAGCAGATTACGCGCAGAAAAAAAGGATCTCAAGAAGATCCTTTGATCTTTTC
TACGGGGTCTGACGCTCAGTGGAACGAAAACTCACGTTAAGGGATTTTGGTCATGAGATTATCAAAAAGG
ATCTTCACCTAGATCCTTTTAAATTAAAAATGAAGTTTTAAATCAATCTAAAGTATATATGAGTAAACTT
GGTCTGACAGTTACCAATGCTTAATCAGTGAGGCACCTATCTCAGCGATCTGTCTATTTCGTTCATCCAT
AGTTGCCTGACTCCCCGTCGTGTAGATAACTACGATACGGGAGGGCTTACCATCTGGCCCCAGTGCTGCA
ATGATACCGCGAGACCCACGCTCACCGGCTCCAGATTTATCAGCAATAAACCAGCCAGCCGGAAGGGCCG
AGCGCAGAAGTGGTCCTGCAACTTTATCCGCCTCCATCCAGTCTATTAATTGTTGCCGGGAAGCTAGAGT
AAGTAGTTCGCCAGTTAATAGTTTGCGCAACGTTGTTGCCATTGCTACAGGCATCGTGGTGTCACGCTCG
TCGTTTGGTATGGCTTCATTCAGCTCCGGTTCCCAACGATCAAGGCGAGTTACATGATCCCCCATGTTGT
GCAAAAAAGCGGTTAGCTCCTTCGGTCCTCCGATCGTTGTCAGAAGTAAGTTGGCCGCAGTGTTATCACT
CATGGTTATGGCAGCACTGCATAATTCTCTTACTGTCATGCCATCCGTAAGATGCTTTTCTGTGACTGGT
GAGTACTCAACCAAGTCATTCTGAGAATAGTGTATGCGGCGACCGAGTTGCTCTTGCCCGGCGTCAATAC
GGGATAATACCGCGCCACATAGCAGAACTTTAAAAGTGCTCATCATTGGAAAACGTTCTTCGGGGCGAAA
ACTCTCAAGGATCTTACCGCTGTTGAGATCCAGTTCGATGTAACCCACTCGTGCACCCAACTGATCTTCA
GCATCTTTTACTTTCACCAGCGTTTCTGGGTGAGCAAAAACAGGAAGGCAAAATGCCGCAAAAAAGGGAA
TAAGGGCGACACGGAAATGTTGAATACTCATACTCTTCCTTTTTCAATATTATTGAAGCATTTATCAGGG
TTATTGTCTCATGAGCGGATACATATTTGAATGTATTTAGAAAAATAAACAAATAGGGGTTCCGCGCACA
TTTCCCCGAAAAGTGCCACCTGACGTCTAAGAAACCATTATTATCATGACATTAACCTATAAAAATAGGC
GTATCACGAGGC
